Addgene plasmid #31481: pCVL Traffic Light Reporter 1.1 (Sce target) Ef1a BFP
Depositing lab: Andrew Scharenberg. Depositing organization: University of Washington. Publication: Tracking genome engineering outcome at individual DNA breakpoints. Certo MT, Ryu BY, Annis JE, Garibov M, Jarjour J, Rawlings DJ, Scharenberg AM. Nat Methods. 2011 Jul 10;8(8):671-6. doi: 10.1038/nmeth.1648. PubMed 21743461.
Backbone
  Vector backbone: pCVL
  Backbone size w/o insert (bp): 5000
  Vector type: Lentiviral
  Selectable markers: BFP fluorescense
Growth in bacteria
  Bacterial resistance: Ampicillin, 100 μg/mL
  Growth temperature: 37°C
  Growth strain: NEB Stable
  Copy number: High Copy
Gene/Insert
  Gene/Insert name: Traffic Light Reporter 1.1 (Sce target) EF BFP
  Insert size (bp): 2908
  Mutation: mCherry contains M9S and M16L to reduce background fluorescence from internal start codons. This is what the ".1" stands for.
  Cloning method: Restriction Enzyme
  Sequencing primers: 5′ n/a
Terms and licenses: Academic/Nonprofit Terms; Industry Terms: Not Available to Industry
How to cite: pCVL Traffic Light Reporter 1.1 (Sce target) Ef1a BFP was a gift from Andrew Scharenberg (Addgene plasmid # 31481 ; http://n2t.net/addgene:31481 ; RRID:Addgene_31481)
