[The description below was written by a language model from this plasmid's Addgene catalogue record and pLannotate feature annotations shown in this document.]
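Description:
pCVL Traffic Light Reporter 1.1 (Sce target) Ef1a BFP is a lentiviral transfer plasmid of about 8 kb built on the pCVL backbone. It is propagated in E. coli from a high-copy ColE1/pUC-type origin under ampicillin selection (AmpR). The viral portion has a third-generation-style, self-inactivating layout. An RSV promoter fused to a truncated HIV-1 5' LTR drives genomic RNA production in packaging cells. This is followed by the Ψ packaging signal with a gag fragment, the RRE for Rev-dependent nuclear export, and a cPPT/CTS. Downstream lie a WPRE to boost transcript expression and a ΔU3 3' LTR that is annotated only in fragments and contains a loxP site, followed by a bGH polyadenylation signal.

The payload is a roughly 2.9 kb two-cassette insert. An SFFV promoter drives the Traffic Light Reporter itself, annotated as an EGFP coding region followed by an mCherry fragment. The name indicates that the reporter carries an I-SceI nuclease target site, although this site is not annotated in the feature table. In the general traffic light design, a break at the target can restore green fluorescence when repaired by homology-directed repair from a donor template. Mutagenic end joining can instead shift the reading frame to bring mCherry into frame, so the two outcomes read out as different colours; the record itself does not spell out these mechanics. The ".1" denotes the mCherry M9S and M16L substitutions, which reduce background red fluorescence from internal start codons. A separate EF-1α core promoter expresses TagBFP, and blue fluorescence serves as the marker for identifying or sorting transduced cells in place of a drug marker. The associated publication concerns tracking genome engineering outcomes at individual DNA breakpoints.
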