Features (pLannotate 1.2.2; 24 found; start..end, strand, type, name):
      9..235     +  promoter       RSV promoter: Rous sarcoma virus enhancer/promoter
    236..416     +  LTR            5' LTR (truncated): truncated 5' long terminal repeat (LTR) from HIV-1
    463..588     +  misc_feature   HIV-1 Ψ: packaging signal of human immunodeficiency virus type 1
    572..910     +  CDS            HIV-1 gag (fragment): gag protein from human immunodeficiency virus 1; gag
   1080..1313    +  misc_feature   RRE: The Rev response element (RRE) of HIV-1 allows for Rev-dependent mRNA export from the nucleus to the cytoplasm.
   1690..1790    +  CDS            Rev (fragment): human immunodeficiency virus 1 (HIV-1) Rev protein; rev; enhances nuclear export of unspliced and incompletely spliced viral mRNAs
   1809..1926    +  misc_feature   cPPT/CTS: central polypurine tract and central termination sequence of HIV-1
   1955..2356    +  promoter       SFFV promoter: spleen focus-forming virus long terminal repeat (LTR) promoter
   2382..3119    +  CDS            EGFP: EGFP is a basic (constitutively fluorescent) green fluorescent protein published in 1996, derived from Aequorea victoria. It is reported to be a rapidly-maturing weak dimer with moderate acid sensitivity.
   3188..3893    +  CDS            mCherry (fragment): monomeric derivative of DsRed fluorescent protein (Shaner et al., 2004) mammalian codon-optimized
   3922..4133    +  promoter       EF-1α core promoter: core promoter for human elongation factor EF-1α
   4152..4850    +  CDS            TagBFP: TagBFP is a basic (constitutively fluorescent) blue fluorescent protein published in 2008, derived from Entacmaea quadricolor. It is reported to be a very rapidly-maturing monomer with very low acid sensitivity.
   4870..5458    +  misc_feature   WPRE: woodchuck hepatitis virus posttranscriptional regulatory element
   5475..5494    +  misc_feature   cPPT/CTS (fragment): central polypurine tract and central termination sequence of HIV-1
   5496..5530    +  LTR            3' LTR (ΔU3) (fragment): self-inactivating 3' long terminal repeat (LTR) from HIV-1
   5534..5567    +  protein_bind   loxP: Cre-mediated recombination occurs in the 8-bp core sequence (GCATACAT). Cre recombinase
   5570..5613    -  polyA_signal   SV40 poly(A) signal (fragment): SV40 polyadenylation signal
   5617..5661    -  polyA_signal   SV40 poly(A) signal (fragment): SV40 polyadenylation signal
   5677..5737    +  ncRNA          mir-TAR: Accession: RF00250 - Trans-activation response element (TAR)
   5778..6002    +  polyA_signal   bGH poly(A) signal: bovine growth hormone polyadenylation signal
   6007..6063    -  CDS            lacI (fragment): lac repressor; lacI; The lac repressor binds to the lac operator to inhibit transcription in E. coli. This inhibition can be relieved by adding lactose or isopropyl-β-D-thiogalactopyranoside (IPTG).
   6246..6834    -  rep_origin     ori: high-copy-number ColE1/pMB1/pBR322/pUC origin of replication
   7005..7865    -  CDS            AmpR: β-lactamase; bla; confers resistance to ampicillin, carbenicillin, and related antibiotics
   7866..7970    -  promoter       AmpR promoter: bla
>Addgene plasmid #31481 | pCVL Traffic Light Reporter 1.1 (Sce target) Ef1a BFP | depositor full sequence | sequence record 14416 | Author sequence
GACGTCAATGTAGTCTTATGCAATACTCTTGTAGTCTTGCAACATGGTAACGATGAGTTAGCAACATGCC
TTACAAGGAGAGAAAAAGCACCGTGCATGCCGATTGGTGGAAGTAAGGTGGTACGATCGTGCCTTATTAG
GAAGGCAACAGACGGGTCTGACATGGATTGGACGAACCACTGAATTGCCGCATTGCAGAGATATTGTATT
TAAGTGCCTAGCTCGATACATAAACGGGTCTCTCTGGTTAGACCAGATCTGAGCCTGGGAGCTCTCTGGC
TAACTAGGGAACCCACTGCTTAAGCCTCAATAAAGCTTGCCTTGAGTGCTTCAAGTAGTGTGTGCCCGTC
TGTTGTGTGACTCTGGTAACTAGAGATCCCTCAGACCCTTTTAGTCAGTGTGGAAAATCTCTAGCAGTGG
CGCCCGAACAGGGACTTGAAAGCGAAAGGGAAACCAGAGGAGCTCTCTCGACGCAGGACTCGGCTTGCTG
AAGCGCGCACGGCAAGAGGCGAGGGGCGGCGACTGGTGAGTACGCCAAAAATTTTGACTAGCGGAGGCTA
GAAGGAGAGAGATGGGTGCGAGAGCGTCAGTATTAAGCGGGGGAGAATTAGATCGCGATGGGAAAAAATT
CGGTTAAGGCCAGGGGGAAAGAAAAAATATAAATTAAAACATATAGTATGGGCAAGCAGGGAGCTAGAAC
GATTCGCAGTTAATCCTGGCCTGTTAGAAACATCAGAAGGCTGTAGACAAATACTGGGACAGCTACAACC
ATCCCTTCAGACAGGATCAGAAGAACTTAGATCATTATATAATACAGTAGCAACCCTCTATTGTGTGCAT
CAAAGGATAGAGATAAAAGACACCAAGGAAGCTTTAGACAAGATAGAGGAAGAGCAAAACAAAAGTAAGA
CCACCGCACAGCAAGCGGCCCTGATCTTCAGACCTGGAGGAGGAGATATGAGGGACAATTGGAGAAGTGA
ATTATATAAATATAAAGTAGTAAAAATTGAACCATTAGGAGTAGCACCCACCAAGGCAAAGAGAAGAGTG
GTGCAGAGAGAAAAAAGAGCAGTGGGAATAGGAGCTTTGTTCCTTGGGTTCTTGGGAGCAGCAGGAAGCA
CTATGGGCGCAGCGTCAATGACGCTGACGGTACAGGCCAGACAATTATTGTCTGGTATAGTGCAGCAGCA
GAACAATTTGCTGAGGGCTATTGAGGCGCAACAGCATCTGTTGCAACTCACAGTCTGGGGCATCAAGCAG
CTCCAGGCAAGAATCCTGGCTGTGGAAAGATACCTAAAGGATCAACAGCTCCTGGGGATTTGGGGTTGCT
CTGGAAAACTCATTTGCACCACTGCTGTGCCTTGGAATGCTAGTTGGAGTAATGAATCTCTGGAACAGAT
TTGGAATCACACGACCTGGATGGAGTGGGACAGAGAAATTAACAATTACACAAGCTTAATACACTCCTTA
ATTGAAGAATCGCAAAACCAGCAAGAAAAGAATGAACAAGAATTATTGGAATTAGATAAATGGGCAAGTT
TGTGGAATTGGTTTAACATAACAAATTGGCTGTGGTATATAAAATTATTCATAATGATAGTAGGAGGCTT
GGTAGGTTTAAGAATAGTTTTTGCTGTACTTTCTATAGTGAATAGAGTTAGGCAGGGATATTCACCATTA
TCGTTTCAGACCCACCTCCCAACCCCGAGGGGACCCGACAGGCCCGAAGGAATAGAAGAAGAAGGTGGAG
AGAGAGACAGAGACAGATCCATTCGATTAGTGAACGGATCTCGACGGTATCGGTTAACTTTTAAAAGAAA
AGGGGGGATTGGGGGGTACAGTGCAGGGGAAAGAATAGTAGACATAATAGCAACAGACATACAAACTAAA
GAATTACAAAAACAAATTACAAAAATTCAAAATTTTATCGATTACGCGTCACGTGCTAGCTGCAGTAACG
CCATTTTGCAAGGCATGGAAAAATACCAAACCAAGAATAGAGAAGTTCAGATCAAGGGCGGGTACATGAA
AATAGCTAACGTTGGGCCAAACAGGATATCTGCGGTGAGCAGTTTCGGCCCCGGCCCGGGGCCAAGAACA
GATGGTCACCGCAGTTTCGGCCCCGGCCCGAGGCCAAGAACAGATGGTCCCCAGATATGGCCCAACCCTC
AGCAGTTTCTTAAGACCCATCAGATGTTTCCAGGCTCCCCCAAGGACCTGAAATGACCCTGCGCCTTATT
TGAATTAACCAATCAGCCTGCTTCTCGCTTCTGTTCGCGCGCTTCTGCTTCCCGAGCTCTATAAAAGAGC
TCACAACCCCTCACTCGGCGCGCCAGTCCTCCGACAGACTGAGTCGCCCGGATCGATCCTCGAGCGCCAC
CATGGTGAGCAAGGGCGAGGGGCTGTTCACCGGGGTGGTGCCCATCCTGGTCGAGCTGGACGGCGACGTA
AACGGCCACAAGTTCAGCGTGTCCGGCCTCGACATTACCCTGTTATCCCTACGCAAATAAGAGCTCACCT
ACGGCAAGCTGACCCTGAAGTTCATCTGCACCACCGGCAAGCTGCCCGTGCCCTGGCCCACCCTCGTGAC
CACCCTGACCTACGGCGTGCAGTGCTTCAGCCGCTACCCCGACCACATGAAGCAGCACGACTTCTTCAAG
TCCGCCATGCCCGAAGGCTACGTCCAGGAGCGCACCATCTTCTTCAAGGACGACGGCAACTACAAGACCC
GCGCCGAGGTGAAGTTCGAGGGCGACACCCTGGTGAACCGCATCGAGCTGAAGGGCATCGACTTCAAGGA
GGACGGCAACATCCTGGGGCACAAGCTGGAGTACAACTACAACAGCCACAACGTCTATATCATGGCCGAC
AAGCAGAAGAACGGCATCAAGGTGAACTTCAAGATCCGCCACAACATCGAGGACGGCAGCGTGCAGCTCG
CCGACCACTACCAGCAGAACACCCCCATCGGCGACGGCCCCGTGCTGCTGCCCGACAACCACTACCTGAG
CACCCAGTCCGCCCTGAGCAAAGACCCCAACGAGAAGCGCGATCACATGGTCCTGCTGGAGTTCGTGACC
GCCGCCGGGATCACTCTCGGCATGGACGAGCTGTACAAGTAACTGGATCCGGTGAGGGCAGAGGAAGTCT
TCTAACATGCGGTGACGTGGAGGAGAATCCGGGCCCTGTGAGCAAGGGCGAGGAGGATAACTCCGCCATC
ATCAAGGAGTTCCTGCGCTTCAAGGTGCACATGGAGGGCTCCGTGAACGGCCACGAGTTCGAGATCGAGG
GCGAGGGCGAGGGCCGCCCCTACGAGGGCACCCAGACCGCCAAGCTGAAGGTGACCAAGGGTGGCCCCCT
GCCCTTCGCCTGGGACATCCTGTCCCCTCAGTTCATGTACGGCTCCAAGGCCTACGTGAAGCACCCCGCC
GACATCCCCGACTACTTGAAGCTGTCCTTCCCCGAGGGCTTCAAGTGGGAGCGCGTGATGAACTTCGAGG
ACGGCGGCGTGGTGACCGTGACCCAGGACTCCTCTCTGCAGGACGGCGAGTTCATCTACAAGGTGAAGCT
GCGCGGCACCAACTTCCCCTCCGACGGCCCCGTAATGCAGAAGAAGACCATGGGCTGGGAGGCCTCCTCC
GAGCGGATGTACCCCGAGGACGGCGCCCTGAAGGGCGAGATCAAGCAGAGGCTGAAGCTGAAGGACGGCG
GCCACTACGACGCTGAGGTCAAGACCACCTACAAGGCCAAGAAGCCCGTGCAGCTGCCCGGCGCCTACAA
CGTCAACATCAAGTTGGACATCACCTCCCACAACGAGGACTACACCATCGTGGAACAGTACGAACGCGCC
GAGGGCCGCCACTCCACCGGCGGCATGGACGAGCTGTACAAGTGAATGCAGAGGCTCCGGTGCCCGTCAG
TGGGCAGAGCGCACATCGCCCACAGTCCCCGAGAAGTTGGGGGGAGGGGTCGGCAATTGAACCGGTGCCT
AGAGAAGGTGGCGCGGGGTAAACTGGGAAAGTGATGTCGTGTACTGGCTCCGCCTTTTTCCCGAGGGTGG
GGGAGAACCGTATATAAGTGCAGTAGTCGCCGTGAACGTTCTTTTTCGCAACGGGTTTGCCGCCAGAACA
CAGGATCCACCGGTCGCCACCATGAGCGAGCTGATTAAGGAGAACATGCACATGAAGCTGTACATGGAGG
GCACCGTGGACAACCATCACTTCAAGTGCACATCCGAGGGCGAAGGCAAGCCCTACGAGGGCACCCAGAC
CATGAGAATCAAGGTGGTCGAGGGCGGCCCTCTCCCCTTCGCCTTCGACATCCTGGCTACTAGCTTCCTC
TACGGCAGCAAGACCTTCATCAACCACACCCAGGGCATCCCCGACTTCTTCAAGCAGTCCTTCCCTGAGG
GCTTCACATGGGAGAGAGTCACCACATACGAAGACGGGGGCGTGCTGACCGCTACCCAGGACACCAGCCT
CCAGGACGGCTGCCTCATCTACAACGTCAAGATCAGAGGGGTGAACTTCACATCCAACGGCCCTGTGATG
CAGAAGAAAACACTCGGCTGGGAGGCCTTCACCGAGACGCTGTACCCCGCTGACGGCGGCCTGGAAGGCA
GAAACGACATGGCCCTGAAGCTCGTGGGCGGGAGCCATCTGATCGCAAACATCAAGACCACATATAGATC
CAAGAAACCCGCTAAGAACCTCAAGATGCCTGGCGTCTACTATGTGGACTACAGACTGGAAAGAATCAAG
GAGGCCAACAACGAGACCTACGTCGAGCAGCACGAGGTGGCAGTGGCCAGATACTGCGACCTCCCTAGCA
AACTGGGGCACAAGCTTAATTAGTGAATCTAGAGTCGACAATCAACCTCTGGATTACAAAATTTGTGAAA
GATTGACTGGTATTCTTAACTATGTTGCTCCTTTTACGCTATGTGGATACGCTGCTTTAATGCCTTTGTA
TCATGCTATTGCTTCCCGTATGGCTTTCATTTTCTCCTCCTTGTATAAATCCTGGTTGCTGTCTCTTTAT
GAGGAGTTGTGGCCCGTTGTCAGGCAACGTGGCGTGGTGTGCACTGTGTTTGCTGACGCAACCCCCACTG
GTTGGGGCATTGCCACCACCTGTCAGCTCCTTTCCGGGACTTTCGCTTTCCCCCTCCCTATTGCCACGGC
GGAACTCATCGCCGCCTGCCTTGCCCGCTGCTGGACAGGGGCTCGGCTGTTGGGCACTGACAATTCCGTG
GTGTTGTCGGGGAAGCTGACGTCCTTTCCATGGCTGCTCGCCTGTGTTGCCACCTGGATTCTGCGCGGGA
CGTCCTTCTGCTACGTCCCTTCGGCCCTCAATCCAGCGGACCTTCCTTCCCGCGGCCTGCTGCCGGCTCT
GCGGCCTCTTCCGCGTCTTCGCCTTCGCCCTCAGACGAGTCGGATCTCCCTTTGGGCCGCCTCCCCGCCT
GGAATTCGGTACCTTTTTAAAAGAAAAGGGGGGACTGGAAGGGCTAATTCACTCCCAACGAAGACAAGAT
ATCATAACTTCGTATAGCATACATTATACGAAGTTATAATTTATTTGTGAAATTTGTGATGCTATTGCTT
TATTTGTAACCATATGTTTATTTGTGAAATTTGTGATGCTATTGCTTTATTTGTAACCATTGCTTTTTGC
TTGTACTGGGTCTCTCTGGTTAGACCAGATCTGAGCCTGGGAGCTCTCTGGCTAACTAGGGAACCCACTG
CTTAAGCCTCAATAAAGCTTGCCTCGACCAGCCTCGACTGTGCCTTCTAGTTGCCAGCCATCTGTTGTTT
GCCCCTCCCCCGTGCCTTCCTTGACCCTGGAAGGTGCCACTCCCACTGTCCTTTCCTAATAAAATGAGGA
AATTGCATCGCATTGTCTGAGTAGGTGTCATTCTATTCTGGGGGGTGGGGTGGGGCAGGACAGCAAGGGG
GAGGATTGGGAAGACAATAGCAGGCATGCTGGGGATGCGGTGGGCTCTATGGCCTGCAGCTGCATTAATG
AATCGGCCAACGCGCGGGGAGAGGCGGTTTGCGTATTGGGCGCTCTTCCGCTTCCTCGCTCACTGACTCG
CTGCGCTCGGTCGTTCGGCTGCGGCGAGCGGTATCAGCTCACTCAAAGGCGGTAATACGGTTATCCACAG
AATCAGGGGATAACGCAGGAAAGAACATGTGAGCAAAAGGCCAGCAAAAGGCCAGGAACCGTAAAAAGGC
CGCGTTGCTGGCGTTTTTCCATAGGCTCCGCCCCCCTGACGAGCATCACAAAAATCGACGCTCAAGTCAG
AGGTGGCGAAACCCGACAGGACTATAAAGATACCAGGCGTTTCCCCCTGGAAGCTCCCTCGTGCGCTCTC
CTGTTCCGACCCTGCCGCTTACCGGATACCTGTCCGCCTTTCTCCCTTCGGGAAGCGTGGCGCTTTCTCA
TAGCTCACGCTGTAGGTATCTCAGTTCGGTGTAGGTCGTTCGCTCCAAGCTGGGCTGTGTGCACGAACCC
CCCGTTCAGCCCGACCGCTGCGCCTTATCCGGTAACTATCGTCTTGAGTCCAACCCGGTAAGACACGACT
TATCGCCACTGGCAGCAGCCACTGGTAACAGGATTAGCAGAGCGAGGTATGTAGGCGGTGCTACAGAGTT
CTTGAAGTGGTGGCCTAACTACGGCTACACTAGAAGGACAGTATTTGGTATCTGCGCTCTGCTGAAGCCA
GTTACCTTCGGAAAAAGAGTTGGTAGCTCTTGATCCGGCAAACAAACCACCGCTGGTAGCGGTGGTTTTT
TTGTTTGCAAGCAGCAGATTACGCGCAGAAAAAAAGGATCTCAAGAAGATCCTTTGATCTTTTCTACGGG
GTCTGACGCTCAGTGGAACGAAAACTCACGTTAAGGGATTTTGGTCATGAGATTATCAAAAAGGATCTTC
ACCTAGATCCTTTTAAATTAAAAATGAAGTTTTAAATCAATCTAAAGTATATATGAGTAAACTTGGTCTG
ACAGTTACCAATGCTTAATCAGTGAGGCACCTATCTCAGCGATCTGTCTATTTCGTTCATCCATAGTTGC
CTGACTCCCCGTCGTGTAGATAACTACGATACGGGAGGGCTTACCATCTGGCCCCAGTGCTGCAATGATA
CCGCGAGACCCACGCTCACCGGCTCCAGATTTATCAGCAATAAACCAGCCAGCCGGAAGGGCCGAGCGCA
GAAGTGGTCCTGCAACTTTATCCGCCTCCATCCAGTCTATTAATTGTTGCCGGGAAGCTAGAGTAAGTAG
TTCGCCAGTTAATAGTTTGCGCAACGTTGTTGCCATTGCTACAGGCATCGTGGTGTCACGCTCGTCGTTT
GGTATGGCTTCATTCAGCTCCGGTTCCCAACGATCAAGGCGAGTTACATGATCCCCCATGTTGTGCAAAA
AAGCGGTTAGCTCCTTCGGTCCTCCGATCGTTGTCAGAAGTAAGTTGGCCGCAGTGTTATCACTCATGGT
TATGGCAGCACTGCATAATTCTCTTACTGTCATGCCATCCGTAAGATGCTTTTCTGTGACTGGTGAGTAC
TCAACCAAGTCATTCTGAGAATAGTGTATGCGGCGACCGAGTTGCTCTTGCCCGGCGTCAATACGGGATA
ATACCGCGCCACATAGCAGAACTTTAAAAGTGCTCATCATTGGAAAACGTTCTTCGGGGCGAAAACTCTC
AAGGATCTTACCGCTGTTGAGATCCAGTTCGATGTAACCCACTCGTGCACCCAACTGATCTTCAGCATCT
TTTACTTTCACCAGCGTTTCTGGGTGAGCAAAAACAGGAAGGCAAAATGCCGCAAAAAAGGGAATAAGGG
CGACACGGAAATGTTGAATACTCATACTCTTCCTTTTTCAATATTATTGAAGCATTTATCAGGGTTATTG
TCTCATGAGCGGATACATATTTGAATGTATTTAGAAAAATAAACAAATAGGGGTTCCGCGCACATTTCCC
CGAAAAGTGCCACCT
