>Addgene plasmid #31481 | pCVL Traffic Light Reporter 1.1 (Sce target) Ef1a BFP | addgene partial sequence | sequence record 36546 | EGFP-C 5'-CATGGTCCTGCTGGAGTTCGTG-3'
TCTGGCTGAGACTGTACAAGTAACTGGATCCGGTGAGGGCAGAGGAAGTCTTCTAACATGCGGTGACGTG
GAGGAGAATCCGGGCCCTGTGAGCAAGGGCGAGGAGGATAACTCCGCCATCATCAAGGAGTTCCTGCGCT
TCAAGGTGCACATGGAGGGCTCCGTGAACGGCCACGAGTTCGAGATCGAGGGCGAGGGCGAGGGCCGCCC
CTACGAGGGCACCCAGACCGCCAAGCTGAAGGTGACCAAGGGTGGCCCCCTGCCCTTCGCCTGGGACATC
CTGTCCCCTCAGTTCATGTACGGCTCCAAGGCCTACGTGAAGCACCCCGCCGACATCCCCGACTACTTGA
AGCTGTCCTTCCCCGAGGGCTTCAAGTGGGAGCGCGTGATGAACTTCGAGGACGGCGGCGTGGTGACCGT
GACCCAGGACTCCTCTCTGCAGGACGGCGAGTTCATCTACAAGGTGAAGCTGCGCGGCACCAACTTCCCC
TCCGACGGCCCCGTAATGCAGAAGAAGACCATGGGCTGGGAGGCCTCCTCCGAGCGGATGTACCCCGAGG
ACGGCGCCCTGAAGGGCGAGATCAAGCAGAGGCTGAAGCTGAAGGACGGCGGCCACTACGACGCTGAGGT
CAAGACCACCTACAAGGCCAAGAAGCCCGTGCAGCTGCCCGGCGCCTACAACGTCAACATCAAGTTGGAC
ATCACCTCCCACAACGAGGACTACACCATCGTGGAACAGTACGAACGCGCCGAGGGCCGCCACTCCACCG
GCGGCATGGACGAGCTGTACAAGTGAATGCAGAGGCTCCGGTGCCCGTCAGTGGGCAGAGCGCACATCGC
CCACAGTCCCCGAGAAGTTGGGGGGAAGGGGTCGGCAATTGAACCGGTGCCTAGAGAA
