>Addgene plasmid #31481 | pCVL Traffic Light Reporter 1.1 (Sce target) Ef1a BFP | addgene partial sequence | sequence record 37746 | mCherry-R 5'-TTGGTCACCTTCAGCTTGG-3'
GGCCTCGCCCTCGCCCTCGATCTCGAACTCGTGGCCGTTCACGGAGCCCTCCATGTGCACCTTGAAGCGC
AGGAACTCCTTGATGATGGCGGAGTTATCCTCCTCGCCCTTGCTCACAGGGCCCGGATTCTCCTCCACGT
CACCGCATGTTAGAAGACTTCCTCTGCCCTCACCGGATCCAGTTACTTGTACAGCTCGTCCATGCCGAGA
GTGATCCCGGCGGCGGTCACGAACTCCAGCAGGACCATGTGATCGCGCTTCTCGTTGGGGTCTTTGCTCA
GGGCGGACTGGGTGCTCAGGTAGTGGTTGTCGGGCAGCAGCACGGGGCCGTCGCCGATGGGGGTGTTCTG
CTGGTAGTGGTCGGCGAGCTGCACGCTGCCGTCCTCGATGTTGTGGCGGATCTTGAAGTTCACCTTGATG
CCGTTCTTCTGCTTGTCGGCCATGATATAGACGTTGTGGCTGTTGTAGTTGTACTCCAGCTTGTGCCCCA
GGATGTTGCCGTCCTCCTTGAAGTCGATGCCCTTCAGCTCGATGCGGTTCACCAGGGTGTCGCCCTCGAA
CTTCACCTCGGCGCGGGTCTTGTAGTTGCCGTCGTCCTTGAAGAAGATGGTGCGCTCCTGGACGTAGCCT
TCGGGCATGGCGGACTTGAAGAAGTCGTGCTGCTTCATGTGGTCGGGGTAGCGGCTGAAGCACTGCACGC
CGTAGGTCAGGGTGGTCACGAGGGTGGGCCAGGGCACGGGCAGCTTGCCGGTGGTGCAGATGAACTTCAG
GGTCAGCTTGCCGTAG
