>Addgene plasmid #31481 | pCVL Traffic Light Reporter 1.1 (Sce target) Ef1a BFP | addgene partial sequence | sequence record 131758 | WPRE-R 5'-CATAGCGTAAAAGGAGCAACA-3'
TCTTTCACAAATTTTGTAATCCAGAGGTTGATTGTCGACTCTAGATTCACTAATTAAGCTTGTGCCCCAG
TTTGCTAGGGAGGTCGCAGTATCTGGCCACTGCCACCTCGTGCTGCTCGACGTAGGTCTCGTTGTTGGCC
TCCTTGATTCTTTCCAGTCTGTAGTCCACATAGTAGACGCCAGGCATCTTGAGGTTCTTAGCGGGTTTCT
TGGATCTATATGTGGTCTTGATGTTTGCGATCAGATGGCTCCCGCCCACGAGCTTCAGGGCCATGTCGTT
TCTGCCTTCCAGGCCGCCGTCAGCGGGGTACAGCGTCTCGGTGAAGGCCTCCCAGCCGAGTGTTTTCTTC
TGCATCACAGGGCCGTTGGATGTGAAGTTCACCCCTCTGATCTTGACGTTGTAGATGAGGCAGCCGTCCT
GGAGGCTGGTGTCCTGGGTAGCGGTCAGCACGCCCCCGTCTTCGTATGTGGTGACTCTCTCCCATGTGAA
GCCCTCAGGGAAGGACTGCTTGAAGAAGTCGGGGATGCCCTGGGTGTGGTTGATGAAGGTCTTGCTGCCG
TAGAGGAAGCTAGTAGCCAGGATGTCGAAGGCGAAGGGGAGAGGGCCGCCCTCGACCACCTTGATTCTCA
TGGTCTGGGTGCCCTCGTAGGGCTTGCCTTCGCCCTCGGATGTGCACTTGAAGTGATGGTTGTCCACGGT
GCCCTCCATGTACAGCTTCATGTGCATGTTCTCCTTAATCAGCTCGCTCATGGTGGCGACCGGTGGATCC
TGTGTTCTGGCGGCAAACCCGTTGCGAAAAAGAACGTTCACGGCGACTACTGCACTTATATACGGTTCTC
CCCCACCCTCGGGAAAAAGGCGGAGCCAGTACACGACATCACTTTCCCAGTTTACCCCGCGCCACCTTCT
CTAGGCACCGGTTCAATTGCCGACCCCTCCCCCC
