>Addgene plasmid #31481 | pCVL Traffic Light Reporter 1.1 (Sce target) Ef1a BFP | addgene partial sequence | sequence record 133503 | SFFVpro-F 5'-CTTCTGCTTCCCGAGCTCTA-3'
TCGGCGCGCCAGTCCTCCGACAGACTGAGTCGCCCGGATCGATCCTCGAGCGCCACCATGGTGAGCAAGG
GCGAGGGGCTGTTCACCGGGGTGGTGCCCATCCTGGTCGAGCTGGACGGCGACGTAAACGGCCACAAGTT
CAGCGTGTCCGGCCTCGACATTACCCTGTTATCCCTACGCAAATAAGAGCTCACCTACGGCAAGCTGACC
CTGAAGTTCATCTGCACCACCGGCAAGCTGCCCGTGCCCTGGCCCACCCTCGTGACCACCCTGACCTACG
GCGTGCAGTGCTTCAGCCGCTACCCCGACCACATGAAGCAGCACGACTTCTTCAAGTCCGCCATGCCCGA
AGGCTACGTCCAGGAGCGCACCATCTTCTTCAAGGACGACGGCAACTACAAGACCCGCGCCGAGGTGAAG
TTCGAGGGCGACACCCTGGTGAACCGCATCGAGCTGAAGGGCATCGACTTCAAGGAGGACGGCAACATCC
TGGGGCACAAGCTGGAGTACAACTACAACAGCCACAACGTCTATATCATGGCCGACAAGCAGAAGAACGG
CATCAAGGTGAACTTCAAGATCCGCCACAACATCGAGGACGGCAGCGTGCAGCTCGCCGACCACTACCAG
CAGAACACCCCCATCGGCGACGGCCCCGTGCTGCTGCCCGACAACCACTACCTGAGCACCCAGTCCGCCC
TGAGCAAAGACCCCAACGAGAAGCGCGATCACATGGTCCTGCTGGAGTTCGTGACCGCCGCCGGGATCAC
TCTCGGCATGGACGAGCTGTACAAGTAACTGGATCCGGTGAGGGCAGAGGAAGTCTTCTAACATGCGGTG
ACGTGGAGGAGAATCCGGGCCCTGTGAGCAAGGGCGAGGAGGATAACTCCGCCATCATCAAGGAGTTCCT
GCGCTTCAAGGTGCACATGGAGGGCTCCGTGAACGGCCACGAGTTCGAGATCGAGGGCGAGGGCGAGGGC
CGCCCCTAC
